Addgene plasmid #69199: BS-Lys2
Purpose: complementation of yeast auxotrophic marker LYS2
Depositing lab: Zhiping Xie. Depositing organization: Shanghai Jiao Tong University. Publication: A fluorescent tool set for yeast Atg proteins. Li D, Song JZ, Shan MH, Li SP, Liu W, Li H, Zhu J, Wang Y, Lin J, Xie Z. Autophagy. 2015;11(6):954-60. doi: 10.1080/15548627.2015.1040971. PubMed 25998947.
Backbone
  Vector backbone: Bluescript II SK+
  Vector type: Yeast Expression
Growth in bacteria
  Bacterial resistance: Ampicillin, 100 μg/mL
  Growth temperature: 37°C
  Growth strain: DH5alpha
  Copy number: High Copy
Gene/Insert
  Gene/Insert name: LYS2
  Species: S. cerevisiae (budding yeast)
  Insert size (bp): 8300
  Cloning method: Unknown
  Sequencing primers: 5′ T7; 3′ SP6
Terms and licenses: Academic/Nonprofit Terms; Industry Terms: Not Available to Industry
How to cite: BS-Lys2 was a gift from Zhiping Xie (Addgene plasmid # 69199 ; http://n2t.net/addgene:69199 ; RRID:Addgene_69199)
