[The description below was written by a language model from this plasmid's Addgene catalogue record and pLannotate feature annotations shown in this document.]
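Description:
BS-Lys2 is a pBluescript II SK+ derived plasmid carrying the Saccharomyces cerevisiae LYS2 gene, deposited as a tool for complementing the lys2 auxotrophic marker in budding yeast. In E. coli it is maintained as a high-copy plasmid through the ColE1/pUC-type origin and selected with ampicillin via the β-lactamase gene and its native promoter. The f1 origin inherited from the Bluescript backbone allows single-stranded DNA production. No yeast replication origin (2μ or ARS/CEN) is annotated, so the plasmid appears unable to replicate autonomously in yeast. It would therefore be expected to act as an integrating construct or as a source of the marker fragment, although the record does not describe the mode of use.

The payload sits in the disrupted Bluescript multiple cloning site, splitting the lacZα region and flanked by the T7 and T3 promoters along with the residual lac promoter, operator and CAP site. It consists of the annotated native LYS2 promoter followed by the full LYS2 coding sequence, which encodes alpha-aminoadipate reductase, an enzyme required for lysine biosynthesis. Expression restores growth of lys2 strains without lysine. A fragment of the yeast NFS1 gene lies upstream in the opposite orientation, bracketed by MCS remnants; the record does not explain its presence. The catalogue lists the insert size as 8300 bp, but this essentially matches the full 8,338 nt sequence record, whereas the yeast-derived region in the feature table spans only about 5 kb. The plasmid was deposited alongside a fluorescent tool set for yeast Atg (autophagy) proteins, where it presumably serves to restore lysine prototrophy in strains.
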