Features (pLannotate 1.2.2; 17 found; start..end, strand, type, name):
     30..458     -  rep_origin     f1 ori (sequence partly withheld): f1 bacteriophage origin of replication; arrow indicates direction of (+) strand synthesis
    463..618     -  CDS            lacZα (fragment): LacZα fragment of β-galactosidase; lacZ fragment
    626..644     +  promoter       T7 promoter: promoter for bacteriophage T7 RNA polymerase
    653..674     -  misc_feature   MCS (fragment): pBluescript multiple cloning site
    953..1423    -  CDS            NFS1 (fragment): NFS1_YEAST - Also known as SPL1 From Saccharomyces cerevisiae (strain ATCC 204508 / S288c) (Baker's yeast).
   1423..1473    -  misc_feature   MCS (fragment): pBluescript multiple cloning site
   1523..1762    +  promoter       LYS2 promoter: S. cerevisiae LYS2
   1763..5941    +  CDS            LYS2: alpha-aminoadipate reductase, required for lysine biosynthesis; S. cerevisiae LYS2; yeast auxotrophic marker
   6114..6137    -  misc_feature   MCS (fragment): pBluescript multiple cloning site
   6150..6168    -  promoter       T3 promoter: promoter for bacteriophage T3 RNA polymerase
   6213..6229    -  protein_bind   lac operator: The lac repressor binds to the lac operator to inhibit transcription in E. coli. This inhibition can be relieved by adding lactose or isopropyl-β-D-thiogalactopyranoside (IPTG). lac repressor encoded by lacI
   6237..6267    -  promoter       lac promoter: promoter for the E. coli lac operon
   6282..6303    -  protein_bind   CAP binding site: CAP binding activates transcription in the presence of cAMP. E. coli catabolite activator protein
   6316..6408    -  CDS            lacI (fragment): lac repressor; lacI; The lac repressor binds to the lac operator to inhibit transcription in E. coli. This inhibition can be relieved by adding lactose or isopropyl-β-D-thiogalactopyranoside (IPTG).
   6591..7179    -  rep_origin     ori: high-copy-number ColE1/pMB1/pBR322/pUC origin of replication
   7350..8210    -  CDS            AmpR: β-lactamase; bla; confers resistance to ampicillin, carbenicillin, and related antibiotics
   8211..8315    -  promoter       AmpR promoter: bla
>Addgene plasmid #69199 | BS-Lys2 | depositor full sequence | sequence record 128693 | BS-Lys2 sequence 8338 bps
CTAAATTGTAAGCGTTAATATTTTGTTAAAATTCGCGTTAAATTTTTGTTAAATCAGCTCATTTTTTAAC
CAATAGGCCGAAATCGGCAAAATCCCTTATAAATCAAAAGAATAGACCGAGATAGGGT
[37 nt withheld, positions 129-165]
AAAGAACGTGGACTCCAACGTCAAAGG
[49 nt withheld, positions 193-241]
T
[91 nt withheld, positions 243-333]
G
[124 nt withheld, positions 335-458]
CCCATTCGCCATTCAGGCTGCGCAACTGTTGGGAAGGGCGATCGGTGCGGGCCTCTTCGCTATTACGCCA
GCTGGCGAAAGGGGGATGTGCTGCAAGGCGATTAAGTTGGGTAACGCCAGGGTTTTCCCAGTCACGACGT
TGTAAAACGACGGCCAGTGAGCGCGCGTAATACGACTCACTATAGGGCGAATTGGGTACCGGGCCCCCCC
TCGAGGAATATGTTCATAGGGTAGACGAAACTATATACGCAATCTACATACATTTATCAAGAAGGAGAAA
AAGGAGGATGTAAAGGAATACAGGTAAGCAAATTGATACTAATGGCTCAACGTGATAAGGAAAAAGAATT
GCACTTTAACATTAATATTGACAAGGAGGAGGGCACCACACAAAAAGTTAGGTGTAACAGAAAATCATGA
AACTATGATTCCTAATTTATATATTGGAGGATTTTCTCTAAAAAAAAAAAAATACAACAAATAAAAAACA
CTCAATGACCTGACCATTTGATGGAGTTTAAGTCAATACCTTCTTGAACCATTTCCCATAATGGTGAAAG
TTCCCTCAAGAATTTTACTCTGTCAGAAACGGCCTTAACGACGTAGTCGACCTCCTCTTCAGTACTAAAT
CTACCAATACCAAATCTGATGGAAGAATGGGCTAATGCATCATCCTTACCCAGCGCATGTAAAACATAAG
AAGGTTCTAGGGAAGCAGATGTACAGGCTGAACCCGAGGATAATGCGATATCCCTTAGTGCCATCAATAA
AGATTCTCCTTCCACGTAGGCGAAAGAAACGTTAACACACCCTGGATAACGATGATCTGGAGATCCGTTC
AACGTGGTATGTTCAGCGGATAATAGACCTTTGACTAATTTATCGGATAGTCTTTTGATGTGAGCTTGGT
CGTTGTCAAATTCTTTCTTCATCAATCTCGCAGCTTCACCAAATCCCGCTACCAATAAGCTTGATATCGA
ATTCCTGCAGCCCGGGGGATCCACTAGTTCTAGAGGCATCGCACAGTTTTAGCGAGGAAAACTCTTCAAT
AGTTTTGCCAGCGGAATTCCACTTGCAATTACATAAAAAATTCCGGCGGTTTTTCGCGTGTGACTCAATG
TCGAAATACCTGCCTAATGAACATGAACATCGCCCAAATGTATTTGAAGACCCGCTGGGAGAAGTTCAAG
ATATATAAGTAACAAGCAGCCAATAGTATAAAAAAAAATCTGAGTTTATTACCTTTCCTGGAATTTCAGT
GAAAAACTGCTAATTATAGAGAGATATCACAGAGTTACTCACTAATGACTAACGAAAAGGTCTGGATAGA
GAAGTTGGATAATCCAACTCTTTCAGTGTTACCACATGACTTTTTACGCCCACAACAAGAACCTTATACG
AAACAAGCTACATATTCGTTACAGCTACCTCAGCTCGATGTGCCTCATGATAGTTTTTCTAACAAATACG
CTGTCGCTTTGAGTGTATGGGCTGCATTGATATATAGAGTAACCGGTGACGATGATATTGTTCTTTATAT
TGCGAATAACAAAATCTTAAGATTCAATATTCAACCAACGTGGTCATTTAATGAGCTGTATTCTACAATT
AACAATGAGTTGAACAAGCTCAATTCTATTGAGGCCAATTTTTCCTTTGACGAGCTAGCTGAAAAAATTC
AAAGTTGCCAAGATCTGGAAAGGACCCCTCAGTTGTTCCGTTTGGCCTTTTTGGAAAACCAAGATTTCAA
ATTAGACGAGTTCAAGCATCATTTAGTGGACTTTGCTTTGAATTTGGATACCAGTAATAATGCGCATGTT
TTGAACTTAATTTATAACAGCTTACTGTATTCGAATGAAAGAGTAACCATTGTTGCGGACCAATTTACTC
AATATTTGACTGCTGCGCTAAGCGATCCATCCAATTGCATAACTAAAATCTCTCTGATCACCGCATCATC
CAAGGATAGTTTACCTGATCCAACTAAGAACTTGGGCTGGTGCGATTTCGTGGGGTGTATTCACGACATT
TTCCAGGACAATGCTGAAGCCTTCCCAGAGAGAACCTGTGTTGTGGAGACTCCAACACTAAATTCCGACA
AGTCCCGTTCTTTCACTTATCGCGACATCAACCGCACTTCTAACATAGTTGCCCATTATTTGATTAAAAC
AGGTATCAAAAGAGGTGATGTAGTGATGATCTATTCTTCTAGGGGTGTGGATTTGATGGTATGTGTGATG
GGTGTCTTGAAAGCCGGCGCAACCTTTTCAGTTATCGACCCTGCATATCCCCCAGCCAGACAAACCATTT
ACTTAGGTGTTGCTAAACCACGTGGGTTGATTGTTATTAGAGCTGCTGGACAATTGGATCAACTAGTAGA
AGATTACATCAATGATGAATTGGAGATTGTTTCAAGAATCAATTCCATCGCTATTCAAGAAAATGGTACC
ATTGAAGGTGGCAAATTGGACAATGGCGAGGATGTTTTGGCTCCATATGATCACTACAAAGACACCAGAA
CAGGTGTTGTAGTTGGACCAGATTCCAACCCAACCCTATCTTTCACATCTGGTTCCGAAGGTATTCCTAA
GGGTGTTCTTGGTAGACATTTTTCCTTGGCTTATTATTTCAATTGGATGTCCAAAAGGTTCAACTTAACA
GAAAATGATAAATTCACAATGCTGAGCGGTATTGCACATGATCCAATTCAAAGAGATATGTTTACACCAT
TATTTTTAGGTGCCCAATTGTATGTCCCTACTCAAGATGATATTGGTACACCGGGCCGTTTAGCGGAATG
GATGAGTAAGTATGGTTGCACAGTTACCCATTTAACACCTGCCATGGGTCAATTACTTACTGCCCAAGCT
ACTACACCATTCCCTAAGTTACATCATGCGTTCTTTGTGGGTGACATTTTAACAAAACGTGATTGTCTGA
GGTTACAAACCTTGGCAGAAAATTGCCGTATTGTTAATATGTACGGTACCACTGAAACACAGCGTGCAGT
TTCTTATTTCGAAGTTAAATCAAAAAATGACGATCCAAACTTTTTGAAAAAATTGAAAGATGTCATGCCT
GCTGGTAAAGGTATGTTGAACGTTCAGCTACTAGTTGTTAACAGGAACGATCGTACTCAAATATGTGGTA
TTGGCGAAATAGGTGAGATTTATGTTCGTGCAGGTGGTTTGGCCGAAGGTTATAGAGGATTACCAGAATT
GAATAAAGAAAAATTTGTGAACAACTGGTTTGTTGAAAAAGATCACTGGAATTATTTGGATAAGGATAAT
GGTGAACCTTGGAGACAATTCTGGTTAGGTCCAAGAGATAGATTGTACAGAACGGGTGATTTAGGTCGTT
ATCTACCAAACGGTGACTGTGAATGTTGCGGTAGGGCTGATGATCAAGTTAAAATTCGTGGGTTCAGAAT
CGAATTAGGAGAAATAGATACGCACATTTCCCAACATCCATTGGTAAGAGAAAACATTACTTTAGTTCGC
AAAAATGCCGACAATGAGCCAACATTGATCACATTTATGGTCCCAAGATTTGACAAGCCAGATGACTTGT
CTAAGTTCCAAAGTGATGTTCCAAAGGAGGTTGAAACTGACCCTATAGTTAAGGGCTTAATCGGTTACCA
TCTTTTATCCAAGGACATCAGGACTTTCTTAAAGAAAAGATTGGCTAGCTATGCTATGCCTTCCTTGATT
GTGGTTATGGATAAACTACCATTGAATCCAAATGGTAAAGTTGATAAGCCTAAACTTCAATTCCCAACTC
CCAAGCAATTAAATTTGGTAGCTGAAAATACAGTTTCTGAAACTGACGACTCTCAGTTTACCAATGTTGA
GCGCGAGGTTAGAGACTTATGGTTAAGTATATTACCTACCAAGCCAGCATCTGTATCACCAGATGATTCG
TTTTTCGATTTAGGTGGTCATTCTATCTTGGCTACCAAAATGATTTTTACCTTAAAGAAAAAGCTGCAAG
TTGATTTACCATTGGGCACAATTTTCAAGTATCCAACGATAAAGGCCTTTGCCGCGGAAATTGACAGAAT
TAAATCATCGGGTGGATCATCTCAAGGTGAGGTCGTCGAAAATGTCACTGCAAATTATGCGGAAGACGCC
AAGAAATTGGTTGAGACGCTACCAAGTTCGTACCCCTCTCGAGAATATTTTGTTGAACCTAATAGTGCCG
AAGGAAAAACAACAATTAATGTGTTTGTTACCGGTGTCACAGGATTTCTGGGCTCCTACATCCTTGCAGA
TTTGTTAGGACGTTCTCCAAAGAACTACAGTTTCAAAGTGTTTGCCCACGTCAGGGCCAAGGATGAAGAA
GCTGCATTTGCAAGATTACAAAAGGCAGGTATCACCTATGGTACTTGGAACGAAAAATTTGCCTCAAATA
TTAAAGTTGTATTAGGCGATTTATCTAAAAGCCAATTTGGTCTTTCAGATGAGAAGTGGATGGATTTGGC
AAACACAGTTGATATAATTATCCATAATGGTGCGTTAGTTCACTGGGTTTATCCATATGCCAAATTGAGG
GATCCAAATGTTATTTCAACTATCAATGTTATGAGCTTAGCCGCCGTCGGCAAGCCAAAGTTCTTTGACT
TTGTTTCCTCCACTTCTACTCTTGACACTGAATACTACTTTAATTTGTCAGATAAACTTGTTAGCGAAGG
GAAGCCAGGCATTTTAGAATCAGACGATTTAATGAACTCTGCAAGCGGGCTCACTGGTGGATATGGTCAG
TCCAAATGGGCTGCTGAGTACATCATTAGACGTGCAGGTGAAAGGGGCCTACGTGGGTGTATTGTCAGAC
CAGGTTACGTAACAGGTGCCTCTGCCAATGGTTCTTCAAACACAGATGATTTCTTATTGAGATTTTTGAA
AGGTTCAGTCCAATTAGGTAAGATTCCAGATATCGAAAATTCCGTGAATATGGTTCCAGTAGATCATGTT
GCTCGTGTTGTTGTTGCTACGTCTTTGAATCCTCCCAAAGAAAATGAATTGGCCGTTGCTCAAGTAACGG
GTCACCCAAGAATATTATTCAAAGACTACTTGTATACTTTACACGATTATGGTTACGATGTCGAAATCGA
AAGCTATTCTAAATGGAAGAAATCATTGGAGGCGTCTGTTATTGACAGGAATGAAGAAAATGCGTTGTAT
CCTTTGCTACACATGGTCTTAGACAACTTACCTGAAAGTACCAAAGCTCCGGAACTAGACGATAGGAACG
CCGTGGCATCTTTAAAGAAAGACACCGCATGGACAGGTGTTGATTGGTCTAATGGAATAGGTGTTACTCC
AGAAGAGGTTGGTATATATATTGCATTTTTAAACAAGGTTGGATTTTTACCTCCACCAACTCATAATGAC
AAACTTCCACTGCCAAGTATAGAACTAACTCAAGCGCAAATAAGTCTAGTTGCTTCAGGTGCTGGTGCTC
GTGGAAGCTCCGCAGCAGCTTAAGGTTGAGCATTACGTATGATATGTCCATGTACAATAATTAAATATGA
ATTAGGAGAAAGACTTAGCTTCTTTTCGGGTGATGTCACTTAAAAACTCCGAGAATAATATATAATAAGA
GAATAAAATATTAGTTATTGAATAAGAACTGTAAATCAGCTGGCGTTAGTCTGCTGCGGCCGCCACCGCG
GTGGAGCTCCAGCTTTTGTTCCCTTTAGTGAGGGTTAATTGCGCGCTTGGCGTAATCATGGTCATAGCTG
TTTCCTGTGTGAAATTGTTATCCGCTCACAATTCCACACAACATACGAGCCGGAAGCATAAAGTGTAAAG
CCTGGGGTGCCTAATGAGTGAGCTAACTCACATTAATTGCGTTGCGCTCACTGCCCGCTTTCCAGTCGGG
AAACCTGTCGTGCCAGCTGCATTAATGAATCGGCCAACGCGCGGGGAGAGGCGGTTTGCGTATTGGGCGC
TCTTCCGCTTCCTCGCTCACTGACTCGCTGCGCTCGGTCGTTCGGCTGCGGCGAGCGGTATCAGCTCACT
CAAAGGCGGTAATACGGTTATCCACAGAATCAGGGGATAACGCAGGAAAGAACATGTGAGCAAAAGGCCA
GCAAAAGGCCAGGAACCGTAAAAAGGCCGCGTTGCTGGCGTTTTTCCATAGGCTCCGCCCCCCTGACGAG
CATCACAAAAATCGACGCTCAAGTCAGAGGTGGCGAAACCCGACAGGACTATAAAGATACCAGGCGTTTC
CCCCTGGAAGCTCCCTCGTGCGCTCTCCTGTTCCGACCCTGCCGCTTACCGGATACCTGTCCGCCTTTCT
CCCTTCGGGAAGCGTGGCGCTTTCTCATAGCTCACGCTGTAGGTATCTCAGTTCGGTGTAGGTCGTTCGC
TCCAAGCTGGGCTGTGTGCACGAACCCCCCGTTCAGCCCGACCGCTGCGCCTTATCCGGTAACTATCGTC
TTGAGTCCAACCCGGTAAGACACGACTTATCGCCACTGGCAGCAGCCACTGGTAACAGGATTAGCAGAGC
GAGGTATGTAGGCGGTGCTACAGAGTTCTTGAAGTGGTGGCCTAACTACGGCTACACTAGAAGGACAGTA
TTTGGTATCTGCGCTCTGCTGAAGCCAGTTACCTTCGGAAAAAGAGTTGGTAGCTCTTGATCCGGCAAAC
AAACCACCGCTGGTAGCGGTGGTTTTTTTGTTTGCAAGCAGCAGATTACGCGCAGAAAAAAAGGATCTCA
AGAAGATCCTTTGATCTTTTCTACGGGGTCTGACGCTCAGTGGAACGAAAACTCACGTTAAGGGATTTTG
GTCATGAGATTATCAAAAAGGATCTTCACCTAGATCCTTTTAAATTAAAAATGAAGTTTTAAATCAATCT
AAAGTATATATGAGTAAACTTGGTCTGACAGTTACCAATGCTTAATCAGTGAGGCACCTATCTCAGCGAT
CTGTCTATTTCGTTCATCCATAGTTGCCTGACTCCCCGTCGTGTAGATAACTACGATACGGGAGGGCTTA
CCATCTGGCCCCAGTGCTGCAATGATACCGCGAGACCCACGCTCACCGGCTCCAGATTTATCAGCAATAA
ACCAGCCAGCCGGAAGGGCCGAGCGCAGAAGTGGTCCTGCAACTTTATCCGCCTCCATCCAGTCTATTAA
TTGTTGCCGGGAAGCTAGAGTAAGTAGTTCGCCAGTTAATAGTTTGCGCAACGTTGTTGCCATTGCTACA
GGCATCGTGGTGTCACGCTCGTCGTTTGGTATGGCTTCATTCAGCTCCGGTTCCCAACGATCAAGGCGAG
TTACATGATCCCCCATGTTGTGCAAAAAAGCGGTTAGCTCCTTCGGTCCTCCGATCGTTGTCAGAAGTAA
GTTGGCCGCAGTGTTATCACTCATGGTTATGGCAGCACTGCATAATTCTCTTACTGTCATGCCATCCGTA
AGATGCTTTTCTGTGACTGGTGAGTACTCAACCAAGTCATTCTGAGAATAGTGTATGCGGCGACCGAGTT
GCTCTTGCCCGGCGTCAATACGGGATAATACCGCGCCACATAGCAGAACTTTAAAAGTGCTCATCATTGG
AAAACGTTCTTCGGGGCGAAAACTCTCAAGGATCTTACCGCTGTTGAGATCCAGTTCGATGTAACCCACT
CGTGCACCCAACTGATCTTCAGCATCTTTTACTTTCACCAGCGTTTCTGGGTGAGCAAAAACAGGAAGGC
AAAATGCCGCAAAAAAGGGAATAAGGGCGACACGGAAATGTTGAATACTCATACTCTTCCTTTTTCAATA
TTATTGAAGCATTTATCAGGGTTATTGTCTCATGAGCGGATACATATTTGAATGTATTTAGAAAAATAAA
CAAATAGGGGTTCCGCGCACATTTCCCCGAAAAGTGCCAC
