>Addgene plasmid #69199 | BS-Lys2 | addgene partial sequence | sequence record 124591 | T7 5'-TAATACGACTCACTATAGGG-3'
CCCCCTCGAGGAATATGTTCATAGGGTAGACGAAACTATATACGCAATCTACATACATTTATCAAGAAGG
AGAAAAAGGAGGATGTAAAGGAATACAGGTAAGCAAATTGATACTAATGGCTCAACGTGATAAGGAAAAA
GAATTGCACTTTAACATTAATATTGACAAGGAGGAGGGCACCACACAAAAAGTTAGGTGTAACAGAAAAT
CATGAAACTATGATTCCTAATTTATATATTGGAGGATTTTCTCTAAAAAAAAAAAAATACAACAAATAAA
AAACACTCAATGACCTGACCATTTGATGGAGTTTAAGTCAATACCTTCTTGAACCATTTCCCATAATGGT
GAAAGTTCCCTCAAGAATTTTACTCTGTCAGAAACGGCCTTAACGACGTAGTCGACCTCCTCTTCAGTAC
TAAATCTACCAATACCAAATCTGATGGAAGAATGGGCTAATGCATCATCCTTACCCAGCGCATGTAAAAC
ATAAGAAGGTTCTAGGGAAGCAGATGTACAGGCTGAACCCGAGGATAATGCGATATCCCTTAGTGCCATC
AATAAAGATTCTCCTTCCACGTAGGCGAAAGAAACGTTAACACACCCTGGATAACGATGATCTGGAGATC
CGTTCAACGTGGTATGTTCAGCGGATAATAGACCTTTGACTAATTTATCGGATAGTCTTTTGATGTGAGC
TTGGTCGTTGTCAAATTCTTTCTTCATCAATCTCGCAGCTTCACCAAATCCCGCTACCAATAAGCTTGAT
ATCGAATTCCTGCAGCCCGGGGGATCCACTAGTTCTAGAGGCATCGCACAGTTTTAGCGAGGAAAACTCT
TCAATAGTTTTGCCAGCGGAATTCCACTTGCAATTACATAAAAAATTCCGGCGGTTTTTCGCGTGTGACT
CAATGTCGAAATACCTGCCTAATGAACATGAACATCGCCCAAATGTATTTGAAGACCCGCTGGGAGAAGT
TCAAGATATATAAGTAACAAGCAGCCAATAGTATAAAAA
