>Addgene plasmid #69199 | BS-Lys2 | addgene partial sequence | sequence record 124594 | T3 5'-GCAATTAACCCTCACTAAAGG-3'
TGGAGCTCCACCGCGGTGGCGGCCGCAGCAGACTAACGCCAGCTGATTTACAGTTCTTATTCAATAACTA
ATATTTTATTCTCTTATTATATATTATTCTCGGAGTTTTTAAGTGACATCACCCGAAAAGAAGCTAAGTC
TTTCTCCTAATTCATATTTAATTATTGTACATGGACATATCATACGTAATGCTCAACCTTAAGCTGCTGC
GGAGCTTCCACGAGCACCAGCACCTGAAGCAACTAGACTTATTTGCGCTTGAGTTAGTTCTATACTTGGC
AGTGGAAGTTTGTCATTATGAGTTGGTGGAGGTAAAAATCCAACCTTGTTTAAAAATGCAATATATATAC
CAACCTCTTCTGGAGTAACACCTATTCCATTAGACCAATCAACACCTGTCCATGCGGTGTCTTTCTTTAA
AGATGCCACGGCGTTCCTATCGTCTAGTTCCGGAGCTTTGGTACTTTCAGGTAAGTTGTCTAAGACCATG
TGTAGCAAAGGATACAACGCATTTTCTTCATTCCTGTCAATAACAGACGCCTCCAATGATTTCTTCCATT
TAGAATAGCTTTCGATTTCGACATCGTAACCATAATCGTGTAAAGTATACAAGTAGTCTTTGAATAATAT
TCTTGGGTGACCCGTTACTTGAGCAACGGCCAATTCATTTTCTTTGGGAGGATTCAAAGACGTAGCAACA
ACAACACGAGCAACATGATCTACTGGAACCATATTCACGGAATTTTCGATATCTGGAATCTTACCTAATT
GGACTGAACCTTTCAAAAATCTCAATAAGAAATCATCTGTGTTTGAAGAACCATTGGCAGAGGCACCTGT
TACGTAACCTGGTCTGACAATACACCCACGTAGGCCCCTTTCACCTGCACGTCTAATGATGTACTCAGCA
GCCCATTTGGACTGACCATATCCACCAGTGAGCCCGCTTGCAGAGTTCATTAAATCGTCTGATTCTAAAA
TGCCTGGCTTCCCTTCGCTAACAAGTTTATCTGACAAATTAAAGTAGTATTCAGTGTCAAGAGTAGAAGT
GGAGGAAACAAAGTCAAAGAACTTTGGCTTGCCGACGGCGGCTAAGCTCATAACATTGATAGTTGAAATA
ACATTTGGATCCCTCAATTTGGCAT
